>Addgene plasmid #213333 | LTB4R-DuET | addgene full sequence | sequence record 431822 | Addgene NGS Result
ACCATGGAAGACTAATATGTCACTGTGCTTCCCTAGGTATCCATCTGAAGGCCACAGGGCATTTCACCTG
ATCTTCGAGGCAGTAACAGGATTCCTTTTGCCATTTTTGGCAGTGGTGGCCTCATATAGCGATATCGGAC
GGCGGCTCCAGGCGCGGCGCTTCAGGAGATCCCGCCGGACTGGAAGACTGGTGGTACTCATCATCTTGAC
ATTTGCAGCATTCTGGCTGCCGTATCATGTTGTGAACCTGGCAGAAGCAGGCAGGGCACTCGCAGGGCAA
GCCGCAGGCTTGGGTCTGGTCGGGAAGAGGTTGAGCCTGGCCCGGAACGTGCTCATCGCCCTCGCTTTTC
TGAGTAGCTCAGTGAACCCTGTGCTTTATGCTTGTGCAGGAGGCGGCTTGCTCAGATCAGCCGGTGTGGG
ATTTGTGGCGAAGCTGTTGGAGGGCACTGGGAGCGAAGCCTCTTCCACTCGGCGCGGCGGTAGCTTGGGC
CAGACAGCACGGAGTGGCCCTGCCGCTCTGGAACCCGGACCTAGCGAGAGTCTCACGGCCTCAAGCCCTT
TGAAATTGAACGAGCTCAACATCGATACCGGTGGACGCACCGGTGAATTCGATGAGGCCAGCACCACCGT
GTCTAAGACCGAGACTTCTCAGGTGGCCCCTGCCTAACTCGAGTCTAGAGGGCCCGTTTAAACCCGCTGA
TCAGCCTCGACTGTGCCTTCTAGTTGCCAGCCATCTGTTGTTTGCCCCTCCCCCGTGCCTTCCTTGACCC
TGGAAGGTGCCACTCCCACTGTCCTTTCCTAATAAAATGAGGAAATTGCATCGCATTGTCTGAGTAGGTG
TCATTCTATTCTGGGGGGTGGGGTGGGGCAGGACAGCAAGGGGGAGGATTGGGAAGACAATAGCAGGCAT
GCTGGGGATGCGGTGGGCTCTATGGCTTCTGAGGCGGAAAGAACCAGCTGGGGCTCTAGGGGGTATCCCC
[124 nt withheld, positions 981-1104]
C
[91 nt withheld, positions 1106-1196]
A
[49 nt withheld, positions 1198-1246]
CCTTTGACGTTGGAGTCCACGTTCTTT
[37 nt withheld, positions 1274-1310]
ACCCTATCTCGGTCTATTCTTTTGATTTATAAGGGATTTTGCCGATTTCGGCCTATTGGTTAAAAAATGA
GCTGATTTAACAAAAATTTAACGCGAATTAATTCTGTGGAATGTGTGTCAGTTAGGGTGTGGAAAGTCCC
CAGGCTCCCCAGCAGGCAGAAGTATGCAAAGCATGCATCTCAATTAGTCAGCAACCAGGTGTGGAAAGTC
CCCAGGCTCCCCAGCAGGCAGAAGTATGCAAAGCATGCATCTCAATTAGTCAGCAACCATAGTCCCGCCC
CTAACTCCGCCCATCCCGCCCCTAACTCCGCCCAGTTCCGCCCATTCTCCGCCCCATGGCTGACTAATTT
TTTTTATTTATGCAGAGGCCGAGGCCGCCTCTGCCTCTGAGCTATTCCAGAAGTAGTGAGGAGGCTTTTT
TGGAGGCCTAGGCTTTTGCAAAAAGCTCCCGGGAGCTTGTATATCCATTTTCGGATCTGATCAAGAGACA
GGATGAGGATCGTTTCGCATGATTGAACAAGATGGATTGCACGCAGGTTCTCCGGCCGCTTGGGTGGAGA
GGCTATTCGGCTATGACTGGGCACAACAGACAATCGGCTGCTCTGATGCCGCCGTGTTCCGGCTGTCAGC
GCAGGGGCGCCCGGTTCTTTTTGTCAAGACCGACCTGTCCGGTGCCCTGAATGAACTGCAGGACGAGGCA
GCGCGGCTATCGTGGCTGGCCACGACGGGCGTTCCTTGCGCAGCTGTGCTCGACGTTGTCACTGAAGCGG
GAAGGGACTGGCTGCTATTGGGCGAAGTGCCGGGGCAGGATCTCCTGTCATCTCACCTTGCTCCTGCCGA
GAAAGTATCCATCATGGCTGATGCAATGCGGCGGCTGCATACGCTTGATCCGGCTACCTGCCCATTCGAC
CACCAAGCGAAACATCGCATCGAGCGAGCACGTACTCGGATGGAAGCCGGTCTTGTCGATCAGGATGATC
TGGACGAAGAGCATCAGGGGCTCGCGCCAGCCGAACTGTTCGCCAGGCTCAAGGCGCGCATGCCCGACGG
CGAGGATCTCGTCGTGACCCATGGCGATGCCTGCTTGCCGAATATCATGGTGGAAAATGGCCGCTTTTCT
GGATTCATCGACTGTGGCCGGCTGGGTGTGGCGGACCGCTATCAGGACATAGCGTTGGCTACCCGTGATA
TTGCTGAAGAGCTTGGCGGCGAATGGGCTGACCGCTTCCTCGTGCTTTACGGTATCGCCGCTCCCGATTC
GCAGCGCATCGCCTTCTATCGCCTTCTTGACGAGTTCTTCTGAGCGGGACTCTGGGGTTCGAAATGACCG
ACCAAGCGACGCCCAACCTGCCATCACGAGATTTCGATTCCACCGCCGCCTTCTATGAAAGGTTGGGCTT
CGGAATCGTTTTCCGGGACGCCGGCTGGATGATCCTCCAGCGCGGGGATCTCATGCTGGAGTTCTTCGCC
CACCCCAACTTGTTTATTGCAGCTTATAATGGTTACAAATAAAGCAATAGCATCACAAATTTCACAAATA
AAGCATTTTTTTCACTGCATTCTAGTTGTGGTTTGTCCAAACTCATCAATGTATCTTATCATGTCTGTAT
ACCGTCGACCTCTAGCTAGAGCTTGGCGTAATCATGGTCATAGCTGTTTCCTGTGTGAAATTGTTATCCG
CTCACAATTCCACACAACATACGAGCCGGAAGCATAAAGTGTAAAGCCTGGGGTGCCTAATGAGTGAGCT
AACTCACATTAATTGCGTTGCGCTCACTGCCCGCTTTCCAGTCGGGAAACCTGTCGTGCCAGCTGCATTA
ATGAATCGGCCAACGCGCGGGGAGAGGCGGTTTGCGTATTGGGCGCTCTTCCGCTTCCTCGCTCACTGAC
TCGCTGCGCTCGGTCGTTCGGCTGCGGCGAGCGGTATCAGCTCACTCAAAGGCGGTAATACGGTTATCCA
CAGAATCAGGGGATAACGCAGGAAAGAACATGTGAGCAAAAGGCCAGCAAAAGGCCAGGAACCGTAAAAA
GGCCGCGTTGCTGGCGTTTTTCCATAGGCTCCGCCCCCCTGACGAGCATCACAAAAATCGACGCTCAAGT
CAGAGGTGGCGAAACCCGACAGGACTATAAAGATACCAGGCGTTTCCCCCTGGAAGCTCCCTCGTGCGCT
CTCCTGTTCCGACCCTGCCGCTTACCGGATACCTGTCCGCCTTTCTCCCTTCGGGAAGCGTGGCGCTTTC
TCATAGCTCACGCTGTAGGTATCTCAGTTCGGTGTAGGTCGTTCGCTCCAAGCTGGGCTGTGTGCACGAA
CCCCCCGTTCAGCCCGACCGCTGCGCCTTATCCGGTAACTATCGTCTTGAGTCCAACCCGGTAAGACACG
ACTTATCGCCACTGGCAGCAGCCACTGGTAACAGGATTAGCAGAGCGAGGTATGTAGGCGGTGCTACAGA
GTTCTTGAAGTGGTGGCCTAACTACGGCTACACTAGAAGAACGGTATTTGGTATCTGCGCTCTGCTGAAG
CCAGTTACCTTCGGAAAAAGAGTTGGTAGCTCTTGATCCGGCAAACAAACCACCGCTGGTAGCGGTGGTT
TTTTTGTTTGCAAGCAGCAGATTACGCGCAGAAAAAAAGGATCTCAAGAAGATCCTTTGATCTTTTCTAC
GGGGTCTGACGCTCAGTGGAACGAAAACTCACGTTAAGGGATTTTGGTCATGAGATTATCAAAAAGGATC
TTCACCTAGATCCTTTTAAATTAAAAATGAAGTTTTAAATCAATCTAAAGTATATATGAGTAAACTTGGT
CTGACAGTTACCAATGCTTAATCAGTGAGGCACCTATCTCAGCGATCTGTCTATTTCGTTCATCCATAGT
TGCCTGACTCCCCGTCGTGTAGATAACTACGATACGGGAGGGCTTACCATCTGGCCCCAGTGCTGCAATG
ATACCGCGAGACCCACGCTCACCGGCTCCAGATTTATCAGCAATAAACCAGCCAGCCGGAAGGGCCGAGC
GCAGAAGTGGTCCTGCAACTTTATCCGCCTCCATCCAGTCTATTAATTGTTGCCGGGAAGCTAGAGTAAG
TAGTTCGCCAGTTAATAGTTTGCGCAACGTTGTTGCCATTGCTACAGGCATCGTGGTGTCACGCTCGTCG
TTTGGTATGGCTTCATTCAGCTCCGGTTCCCAACGATCAAGGCGAGTTACATGATCCCCCATGTTGTGCA
AAAAAGCGGTTAGCTCCTTCGGTCCTCCGATCGTTGTCAGAAGTAAGTTGGCCGCAGTGTTATCACTCAT
GGTTATGGCAGCACTGCATAATTCTCTTACTGTCATGCCATCCGTAAGATGCTTTTCTGTGACTGGTGAG
TACTCAACCAAGTCATTCTGAGAATAGTGTATGCGGCGACCGAGTTGCTCTTGCCCGGCGTCAATACGGG
ATAATACCGCGCCACATAGCAGAACTTTAAAAGTGCTCATCATTGGAAAACGTTCTTCGGGGCGAAAACT
CTCAAGGATCTTACCGCTGTTGAGATCCAGTTCGATGTAACCCACTCGTGCACCCAACTGATCTTCAGCA
TCTTTTACTTTCACCAGCGTTTCTGGGTGAGCAAAAACAGGAAGGCAAAATGCCGCAAAAAAGGGAATAA
GGGCGACACGGAAATGTTGAATACTCATACTCTTCCTTTTTCAATATTATTGAAGCATTTATCAGGGTTA
TTGTCTCATGAGCGGATACATATTTGAATGTATTTAGAAAAATAAACAAATAGGGGTTCCGCGCACATTT
CCCCGAAAAGTGCCACCTGACGTCGACGGATCGGGAGATCTCCCGATCCCCTATGGTGCACTCTCAGTAC
AATCTGCTCTGATGCCGCATAGTTAAGCCAGTATCTGCTCCCTGCTTGTGTGTTGGAGGTCGCTGAGTAG
TGCGCGAGCAAAATTTAAGCTACAACAAGGCAAGGCTTGACCGACATTTGCATGAAGAATCTGCTTAGGG
TTAGGCGTTTTGCGCTGCTTCGCGATGTACGGGCCAGATATACGCGTTGACATTGATTATTGACTAGTTA
TTAATAGTAATCAATTACGGGGTCATTAGTTCATAGCCCATATATGGAGTTCCGCGTTACATAACTTACG
GTAAATGGCCCGCCTGGCTGACCGCCCAACGACCCCCGCCCATTGACGTCAATAATGACGTATGTTCCCA
TAGTAACGCCAATAGGGACTTTCCATTGACGTCAATGGGTGGAGTATTTACGGTAAACTGCCCACTTGGC
AGTACATCAAGTGTATCATATGCCAAGTACGCCCCCTATTGACGTCAATGACGGTAAATGGCCCGCCTGG
CATTATGCCCAGTACATGACCTTATGGGACTTTCCTACTTGGCAGTACATCTACGTATTAGTCATCGCTA
TTACCATGGTGATGCGGTTTTGGCAGTACATCAATGGGCGTGGATAGCGGTTTGACTCACGGGGATTTCC
AAGTCTCCACCCCATTGACGTCAATGGGAGTTTGTTTTGGCACCAAAATCAACGGGACTTTCCAAAATGT
CGTAACAACTCCGCCCCATTGACGCAAATGGGCGGTAGGCGTGTACGGTGGGAGGTCTATATAAGCAGAG
CTCTCTGGCTAACTAGAGAACCCACTGCTTACTGGCTTATCGAAATTAATACGACTCACTATAGGGAGAC
CCAAGCTGGCTAGCGTTTAAACTTAAGCTTAGCGCCACCATGAAGACGATCATCGCCCTGAGCTACATCT
TCTGCCTGGTATTCGCCGACTACAAGGACGATGATGACGCCAGCATCGATATGAATACAACATCTTCTGC
TGCCCCTCCATCCCTCGGGGTAGAATTCATAAGCTTGCTGGCGATTATACTGCTGAGCGTCGCCTTGGCC
GTCGGCCTCCCCGGTAACTCCTTTGTGGTGTGGTCTATACTCAAGAGAATGCAGAAGAGGTCAGTGACAG
CTCTGATGGTGCTGAATCTGGCACTGGCCGATTTGGCAGTCCTGCTGACCGCCCCTTTCTTCCTTCATTT
TCTGGCCCAGGGAACCTGGAGTTTTGGGCTGGCTGGATGTCGGCTTTGTCACTACGTCTGTGGAGTGTCC
ATGTACGCTTCCGTGCTGTTGATTACAGCTATGAGCCTCGATCGAAGCCTGGCGGTGGCCAGACCTTTCG
TCTCCCAGAAATTGCGGACAAAGGCCATGGCCCGAAGGGTGCTCGCAGGCATCTGGGTGCTGTCCTTTCT
GTTGGCCACTCCTGTGCTGGCCTACAGAACCGTAGT
Features (pLannotate 1.2.2; 21 found; start..end, strand, type, name):
    711..935     +  polyA_signal   bGH poly(A) signal: bovine growth hormone polyadenylation signal
    939..960     +  promoter       SV40 promoter (fragment): SV40 enhancer and early promoter
    981..1409    +  rep_origin     f1 ori (sequence partly withheld): f1 bacteriophage origin of replication; arrow indicates direction of (+) strand synthesis
   1423..1752    +  promoter       SV40 promoter: SV40 enhancer and early promoter
   1819..2610    +  CDS            neo: KKA2_KLEPN - Also known as kan, nptII. Experimental evidence at protein level: Swiss-Prot protein existence level 1. Resistance to kanamycin, neomycin, paromomycin, ribostamycin, butirosin and gentamicin B. From Klebsiella pneumoniae.
   2634..2792    +  CDS            ble (fragment): BLE_KLEPN - Experimental evidence at protein level: Swiss-Prot protein existence level 1. Binding protein with a strong affinity to the bleomycin family of antibiotics. Binds to CL990; an antimitotic-antibiotic compound. From Klebsiella pneumoniae.
   2787..2908    +  polyA_signal   SV40 poly(A) signal: SV40 polyadenylation signal
   2981..2997    -  protein_bind   lac operator: The lac repressor binds to the lac operator to inhibit transcription in E. coli. This inhibition can be relieved by adding lactose or isopropyl-β-D-thiogalactopyranoside (IPTG). lac repressor encoded by lacI
   3005..3035    -  promoter       lac promoter: promoter for the E. coli lac operon
   3050..3071    -  protein_bind   CAP binding site: CAP binding activates transcription in the presence of cAMP. E. coli catabolite activator protein
   3084..3176    -  CDS            lacI (fragment): lac repressor; lacI; The lac repressor binds to the lac operator to inhibit transcription in E. coli. This inhibition can be relieved by adding lactose or isopropyl-β-D-thiogalactopyranoside (IPTG).
   3359..3947    -  rep_origin     ori: high-copy-number ColE1/pMB1/pBR322/pUC origin of replication
   4118..4978    -  CDS            AmpR: β-lactamase; bla; confers resistance to ampicillin, carbenicillin, and related antibiotics
   4979..5083    -  promoter       AmpR promoter: bla
   5142..5194    -  misc_feature   bom (fragment): basis of mobility region from pBR322
   5349..5728    +  enhancer       CMV enhancer: human cytomegalovirus immediate early enhancer
   5729..5932    +  promoter       CMV promoter: human cytomegalovirus (CMV) immediate early promoter
   5928..5961    +  LTR            5' LTR (truncated) (fragment): truncated 5' long terminal repeat (LTR) from HIV-1
   5977..5995    +  promoter       T7 promoter: promoter for bacteriophage T7 RNA polymerase
   6088..6108    +  CDS            3xFLAG (fragment): three tandem FLAG® epitope tags
   6121..580     +  CDS            LTB4R (across the origin): LT4R1_HUMAN - Also known as BLT, BLT1, BLTR, CMKRL1, GPR16, P2RY7. Experimental evidence at protein level: Swiss-Prot protein existence level 1. Receptor for extracellular ATP > UTP and ADP. The activity of this receptor is mediated by G proteins which activate a phosphatidylinositol-calcium second messenger system. May be the cardiac P2Y receptor involved in the regulation of cardiac muscle contraction through modulation of L-type calcium currents. Is a receptor for leukotriene B4, a potent chemoattractant involved in inflammation and immune response. From Homo sapiens (Human).
