[The description below was written by a language model from this plasmid's Addgene catalogue record and pLannotate feature annotations shown in this document.]
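Description:
LTB4R-DuET is a mammalian expression plasmid built on the pcDNA3.1(+) backbone that carries the human leukotriene B4 receptor (LTB4R, also known as BLT1), a class A G protein-coupled receptor of the leukotriene family. The 6.6 kb plasmid is propagated in E. coli through a high-copy ColE1/pUC-type origin with ampicillin selection from the β-lactamase gene. It also contains an f1 origin for single-stranded DNA production. For selection in mammalian cells, an SV40 early promoter drives a neomycin phosphotransferase gene followed by an SV40 polyadenylation signal, the usual pcDNA3.1 arrangement for G418 selection. Short annotated fragments such as ble, lacI, the lac promoter and operator, bom and a truncated HIV-1 LTR match appear to be backbone remnants or short sequence matches rather than functional parts.

The receptor coding sequence, inserted by Gibson assembly, sits downstream of the CMV immediate-early enhancer and promoter and is terminated by the bovine growth hormone polyadenylation signal. A T7 promoter between CMV and the insert permits in vitro transcription. According to the record, the "DuET" design places a cleavable hemagglutinin signal peptide and a FLAG epitope at the N terminus and a 1D4 epitope at the C terminus. The signal peptide is a standard way to promote membrane insertion and surface delivery of a receptor and is removed from the mature protein. The feature table detects a short FLAG match just upstream of the LTB4R reading frame, but it does not annotate the signal peptide or the 1D4 tag separately. The two tags give receptor-independent handles for capture and detection. The construct is intended for GPCR expression in mammalian cells and proteomics studies, and its associated publication concerns multiplexed selectivity screening of anti-GPCR antibodies.
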