Addgene plasmid #213333: LTB4R-DuET
Purpose: The DuET construct encodes the named human GPCR engineered with a cleaved hemagglutinin signal peptide, a 5' FLAG and a 3' 1D4 epitope tag optimized for expression in mammalian cells and proteomics studies.
Depositing lab: Thomas Sakmar. Depositing organization: Rockefeller University. Publication: Multiplexed selectivity screening of anti-GPCR antibodies. Dahl L, Kotliar IB, Bendes A, Dodig-Crnkovic T, Fromm S, Elofsson A, Uhlen M, Sakmar TP, Schwenk JM. Sci Adv. 2023 May 3;9(18):eadf9297. doi: 10.1126/sciadv.adf9297. Epub 2023 May 3. PubMed 37134173.
Backbone
  Vector backbone: pcDNA 3.1 (+)
  Vector type: Mammalian Expression
Growth in bacteria
  Bacterial resistance: Ampicillin, 100 μg/mL
  Growth temperature: 37°C
  Growth strain: DH5alpha
  Copy number: High Copy
Gene/Insert
  Gene/Insert name: LTB4R (alt names: Leukotriene B4 receptor; BLTR, CMKRL1, GPR16, LTB4R1, P2RY7, P2Y7, LT4R1)
  Species: H. sapiens (human)
  Entrez Gene: LTB4R (a.k.a. BLT1, BLTR, CMKRL1, GPR16, LTB4R1, LTBR1, P2RY7, P2Y7)
  Promoter: CMV, T7
  Tag / fusion protein: FLAG (N terminal on insert); 1D4 (C terminal on insert)
  Cloning method: Gibson Cloning
Terms and licenses: Academic/Nonprofit Terms; Industry Terms: Not Available to Industry
Depositor comments: Class: A, Family: Leukotriene. Ensembl ID: ENSG00000213903, Uniprot ID: Q15722
How to cite: LTB4R-DuET was a gift from Thomas Sakmar (Addgene plasmid # 213333 ; http://n2t.net/addgene:213333 ; RRID:Addgene_213333)
